>Addgene plasmid #171038 | pHR LAT/Zap70 iLID-Drop | addgene full sequence | sequence record 336505 | Addgene NGS Result
CTGTGGAAAGATACCTAAAGGATCAACAGCTCCTGGGGATTTGGGGTTGCTCTGGAAAACTCATTTGCAC
CACTGCTGTGCCTTGGAATGCTAGTTGGAGTAATAAATCTCTGGAACAGATTTGGAATCACACGACCTGG
ATGGAGTGGGACAGAGAAATTAACAATTACACAAGCTTAATACACTCCTTAATTGAAGAATCGCAAAACC
AGCAAGAAAAGAATGAACAAGAATTATTGGAATTAGATAAATGGGCAAGTTTGTGGAATTGGTTTAACAT
AACAAATTGGCTGTGGTATATAAAATTATTCATAATGATAGTAGGAGGCTTGGTAGGTTTAAGAATAGTT
TTTGCTGTACTTTCTATAGTGAATAGAGTTAGGCAGGGATATTCACCATTATCGTTTCAGACCCACCTCC
CAACCCCGAGGGGACCCGACAGGCCCGAAGGAATAGAAGAAGAAGGTGGAGAGAGAGACAGAGACAGATC
CATTCGATTAGTGAACGGATCTCGACGGTATCGCCAAATGGCAGTATTCATCCACAATTTTAAAAGAAAA
GGGGGGATTGGGGGGTACAGTGCAGGGGAAAGAATAGTAGACATAATAGCAACAGACATACAAACTAAAG
AATTACAAAAACAAATTACAAAAATTCAAAATTTTCGGGTTTATTACAGGGACAGCAGAGATCCAGTTTG
GATCGATAAGCTTGATATCGAATTCCTGCAGCCCCGATAAAATAAAAGATTTTATTTAGTCTCCAGAAAA
AGGGGGGAATGAAAGACCCCACCTGTAGGTTTGGCAAGCTAGCTGCAGTAACGCCATTTTGCAAGGCATG
GAAAAATACCAAACCAAGAATAGAGAAGTTCAGATCAAGGGCGGGTACATGAAAATAGCTAACGTTGGGC
CAAACAGGATATCTGCGGTGAGCAGTTTCGGCCCCGGCCCGGGGCCAAGAACAGATGGTCACCGCAGTTT
CGGCCCCGGCCCGAGGCCAAGAACAGATGGTCCCCAGATATGGCCCAACCCTCAGCAGTTTCTTAAGACC
CATCAGATGTTTCCAGGCTCCCCCAAGGACCTGAAATGACCCTGCGCCTTATTTGAATTAACCAATCAGC
CTGCTTCTCGCTTCTGTTCGCGCGCTTCTGCTTCCCGAGCTCTATAAAAGAGCTCACAACCCCTCACTCG
GCGCGCCAGTCCTCCGACAGACTGAGTCGCCCGGGGGGGATCTGGAGCTCTCGAGAATTCTCACGCGTCA
AGTGGAGCAAGGCAGGTGGACAGTGGATCCATGGTGTCTAAGGGCGAAGAGCTGATTAAGGAGAACATGC
ACATGAAGCTGTACATGGAGGGCACCGTGAACAACCACCACTTCAAGTGCACATCCGAGGGCGAAGGCAA
GCCCTACGAGGGCACCCAGACCATGAGAATCAAGGTGGTCGAGGGCGGCCCTCTCCCCTTCGCCTTCGAC
ATCCTGGCTACCAGCTTCATGTACGGCAGCAGAACCTTCATCAACCACACCCAGGGCATCCCCGACTTCT
TTAAGCAGTCCTTCCCTGAGGGCTTCACATGGGAGAGAGTCACCACATACGAAGACGGGGGCGTGCTGAC
CGCTACCCAGGACACCAGCCTCCAGGACGGCTGCCTCATCTACAACGTCAAGATCAGAGGGGTGAACTTC
CCATCCAACGGCCCTGTGATGCAGAAGAAAACACTCGGCTGGGAGGCCAACACCGAGATGCTGTACCCCG
CTGACGGCGGCCTGGAAGGCAGAACCGACATGGCCCTGAAGCTCGTGGGCGGGGGCCACCTGATCTGCAA
CTTCAAGACCACATACAGATCCAAGAAACCCGCTAAGAACCTCAAGATGCCCGGCGTCTACTATGTGGAC
CACAGACTGGAAAGAATCAAGGAGGCCGACAAAGAGACCTACGTCGAGCAGCACGAGGTGGCTGTGGCCA
GATACTGCGACCTCCCTAGCAAACTGGGGCACAAACTTAATGGCATGGACGAGCTGTACAAGTCCGGACT
CAGATCTCGAGCTCAAGCTTCGAACGAATTCGGCATTGATCTGAGCGGCCTGACCCTGCAGGAATTCAGC
TCCCCGAAACGCCCTAAGCTGCTGCGTGAATATTACGATTGGCTGGTTGATAACAGCTTTACCCCATATC
TGGTGGTGGATGCCACATACCTGGGCGTGAACGTGCCCGTGGAGTATGTGAAAGACGGTCAGATCGTGCT
GAATCTGTCTGCAAGTGCGACCGGCAACCTGCAACTGACAAATGATTTTATCCAGTTCAACGCCCGCTTT
AAGGGCGTGTCTCGTGAACTGTATATCCCGATGGGTGCCGCTCTGGCCATTTACGCTCGCGAGAACGGCG
ATGGTGTGATGTTCGAACCAGAAGAAATCTATGACGAGCTGAATATTGGTAGTGCTGGTGGTGAATTCAT
GATGCCAGACCCCGCGGCGCACCTGCCCTTCTTCTACGGCAGCATCTCGCGTGCCGAGGCCGAGGAGCAC
CTGAAGCTGGCGGGCATGGCGGACGGGCTCTTCCTGCTGCGCCAGTGCCTGCGCTCGCTGGGCGGCTATG
TGCTGTCGCTCGTGCACGATGTGCGCTTCCACCACTTTCCCATCGAGCGCCAGCTCAACGGCACCTACGC
CATTGCCGGCGGCAAAGCGCACTGTGGACCGGCAGAGCTCTGCGAGTTCTACTCGCGCGACCCCGACGGG
CTGCCCTGCAACCTGCGCAAGCCGTGCAACCGGCCGTCGGGCCTCGAGCCGCAGCCGGGGGTCTTCGACT
GCCTGCGAGACGCCATGGTGCGTGACTACGTGCGCCAGACGTGGAAGCTGGAGGGCGAGGCCCTGGAGCA
GGCCATCATCAGCCAGGCCCCGCAGGTGGAGAAGCTCATTGCTACGACGGCCCACGAGCGGATGCCCTGG
TACCACAGCAGCCTGACGCGTGAGGAGGCCGAGCGCAAACTTTACTCTGGGGCGCAGACCGACGGCAAGT
TCCTGCTGAGGCCGCGGAAGGAGCAGGGCACATACGCCCTGTCCCTCATCTATGGGAAGACGGTGTACCA
CTACCTCATCAGCCAAGACAAGGCGGGCAAGTACTGCATTCCCGAGGGCACCAAGTTTGACACGCTCTGG
CAGCTGGTGGAGTATCTGAAGCTGAAGGCGGACGGGCTCATCTACTGCCTGAAGGAGGCCTGCCCCAACA
GCAGTGCCAGCAACGCCTCAGGGGCTGCTGCTCCCACACTCCCAGCCCACCCATCCACGTTGACTCATCC
TCAGAGACGAATCGACACCCTCAACTCAGATGGATACACCCCTGAGCCAGCACGCATAACGTCCCCAGAC
AAACCGCGGCCGATGCCCATGGACACGAGCGTGTATGAGAGCCCCTACAGCGACCCAGAGGAGCTCAAGG
ACAAGAAGCTCTTCCTGAAGCGCGATAACCTCCTCATAGCTGACATTGAACTTGGCTGCGGCAACTTTGG
CTCAGTGCGCCAGGGCGTGTACCGCATGCGCAAGAAGCAGATCGACGTGGCCATCAAGGTGCTGAAGCAG
GGCACGGAGAAGGCAGACACGGAAGAGATGATGCGCGAGGCGCAGATCATGCACCAGCTGGACAACCCCT
ACATCGTGCGGCTCATTGGCGTCTGCCAGGCCGAGGCCCTCATGCTGGTCATGGAGATGGCTGGGGGCGG
GCCGCTGCACAAGTTCCTGGTCGGCAAGAGGGAGGAGATCCCTGTGAGCAATGTGGCCGAGCTGCTGCAC
CAGGTGTCCATGGGGATGAAGTACCTGGAGGAGAAGAACTTTGTGCACCGTGACCTGGCGGCCCGCAACG
TCCTGCTGGTTAACCGGCACTACGCCAAGATCAGCGACTTTGGCCTCTCCAAAGCACTGGGTGCCGACGA
CAGCTACTACACTGCCCGCTCAGCAGGGAAGTGGCCGCTCAAGTGGTACGCACCCGAATGCATCAACTTC
CGCAAGTTCTCCAGCCGCAGCGATGTCTGGAGCTATGGGGTCACCATGTGGGAGGCCTTGTCCTACGGCC
AGAAGCCCTACAAGAAGATGAAAGGGCCGGAGGTCATGGCCTTCATCGAGCAGGGCAAGCGGATGGAGTG
CCCACCAGAGTGTCCACCCGAACTGTACGCACTCATGAGTGACTGCTGGATCTACAAGTGGGAGGATCGC
CCCGACTTCCTGACCGTGGAGCAGCGCATGCGAGCCTGTTACTACAGCCTGGCCAGCAAGGTGGAAGGGC
CCCCAGGCAGCACACAGAAGGCTGAGGCTGCCTGTGCCGGAAGCGGAGCTACTAACTTCAGCCTGCTGAA
GCAGGCTGGAGACGTGGAGGAGAACCCTGGACCTATGGAGGAGGCCATCCTGGTCCCCTGCGTGCTGGGG
CTCCTGCTGCTGCCCATCCTGGCCATGTTGATGGCACTGTGTGTGCACTGCCACAGACTGCCAGGCTCCT
ACGACAGCACATCCTCAGATAGTTTGTATCCAAGGGGCATCCAGTTCAAACGGCCTCACACGGTTGCCCC
CTGGCCACCTGCCTACCCACCTGTCACCTCCTACCCACCCCTGAGCCAGCCAGACCTGCTCCCCATCCCA
AGATCCCCGCAGCCCCTTGGGGGCTCCCACCGGACGCCATCTTCCCGGCGGGATTCTGATGGTGCCAACA
GTGTGGCGAGCTACGAGAACGAGGAACCAGCCTGTGAGGATGCGGATGAGGATGAGGACGACTATCACAA
CCCAGGCTACCTGGTGGTGCTTCCTGACAGCACCCCGGCCACTAGCACTGCTGCCCCATCAGCTCCTGCA
CTCAGCACCCCTGGCATCCGAGACAGTGCCTTCTCCATGGAGTCCATTGATGATTACGTGAACGTTCCGG
AGAGCGGGGAGAGCGCAGAAGCGTCTCTGGATGGCAGCCGGGAGTATGTGAATGTGTCCCAGGAACTGCA
TCCTGGAGCGGCTAAGACTGAGCCTGCCGCCCTGAGTTCCCAGGAGGCAGAGGAAGTGGAGGAAGAGGGG
GCTCCAGATTACGAGAATCTGCAGGAGCTGAACGAGTTTCTGGCAACCACACTGGAACGGATCGAGAAAA
ATTTCGTGATTACTGATCCGAGACTGCCTGACAACCCAATCATTTTTGCGAGCGATTCCTTCCTGCAGCT
GACAGAATATTCTCGGGAAGAGATCCTGGGGCGCAATTGCCGTTTTCTGCAGGGACCCGAGACAGACCGT
GCCACTGTTCGGAAAATCAGAGATGCTATTGACAACCAGACTGAAGTGACCGTTCAGCTGATCAATTATA
CCAAGAGCGGCAAGAAGTTCTGGAACGTGTTCCACCTGCAGCCGATGCGCGATTATAAGGGCGACGTCCA
GTACTTCATTGGCGTGCAGCTGGATGGCACCGAACGTCTTCATGGCGCCGCTGAGCGTGAGGCGGTCTGC
CTGATCAAAAAGACAGCCTTTCAGATTGCTGAGGCAGCGAACGACGAAAATTACTTTGGTTCAGGGAGCG
GATCCGGCTCAGGGAGTGCGGCCGCAATGGCCTCAAACGATTATACCCAACAAGCAACCCAAAGCTATGG
GGCCTACCCCACCCAGCCCGGGCAGGGCTATTCCCAGCAGAGCAGTCAGCCCTACGGACAGCAGAGTTAC
AGTGGTTATAGCCAGTCCACGGACACTTCAGGCTATGGCCAGAGCAGCTATTCTTCTTATGGCCAGAGCC
AGAACACAGGCTATGGAACTCAGTCAACTCCCCAGGGATATGGCTCGACTGGCGGCTATGGCAGTAGCCA
GAGCTCCCAATCGTCTTACGGGCAGCAGTCCTCCTATCCTGGCTATGGCCAGCAGCCAGCTCCCAGCAGC
ACCTCGGGAAGTTACGGTAGCAGTTCTCAGAGCAGCAGCTATGGGCAGCCCCAGAGTGGGAGCTACAGCC
AGCAGCCTAGCTATGGTGGACAGCAGCAAAGCTATGGACAGCAGCAAAGCTATAATCCCCCTCAGGGCTA
TGGACAGCAGAACCAGTACAACAGCAGCAGTGGTGGTGGAGGTGGAGGTGGAGGTGGAGGTAACTATGGC
CAAGATCAATCCTCCATGAGTAGTGGTGGTGGCAGTGGTGGCGGTTATGGCAATCAAGACCAGAGTGGTG
GAGGTGGCAGCGGTGGCTATGGACAGCAGGACCGTGGAGGTGGAGGAATGAAGATGGACAAAAAGACTAT
AGTTTGGTTTAGAAGAGACCTAAGGATTGAGGATAATCCTGCATTAGCAGCAGCTGCTCACGAAGGATCT
GTTTTTCCTGTCTTCATTTGGTGTCCTGAAGAAGAAGGACAGTTTTATCCTGGAAGAGCTTCAAGATGGT
GGATGAAACAATCACTTGCTCACTTATCTCAATCCTTGAAGGCTCTTGGATCTGACCTCACTTTAATCAA
AACCCACAACACGATTTCAGCGATCTTGGATTGTATCCGCGTTACCGGTGCTACAAAAGTCGTCTTTAAC
CACCTCTATGATCCTGTTTCGTTAGTTCGGGACCATACCGTAAAGGAGAAGCTGGTGGAACGTGGGATCT
CTGTGCAAAGCTACAATGGAGATCTATTGTATGAACCGTGGGAGATATACTGCGAAAAGGGCAAACCTTT
TACGAGTTTCAATTCTTACTGGAAGAAATGCTTAGATATGTCGATTGAATCCGTTATGCTTCCTCCTCCT
TGGCGGTTGATGCCAATAACTGCAGCGGCTGAAGCGATTTGGGCGTGTTCGATTGAAGAACTAGGGCTGG
AGAATGAGGCCGAGAAACCGAGCAATGCGTTGTTAACTAGAGCTTGGTCTCCAGGATGGAGCAATGCTGA
TAAGTTACTAAATGAGTTCATCGAGAAGCAGTTGATAGATTATGCAAAGAACAGCAAGAAAGTTGTTGGG
AATTCTACTTCACTACTTTCTCCGTATCTCCATTTCGGGGAAATAAGCGTCAGACACGTTTTCCAGTGTG
CCCGGATGAAACAAATTATATGGGCAAGAGATAAGAACAGTGAAGGAGAAGAAAGTGCAGATCTTTTTCT
TAGGGGAATCGGTTTAAGAGAGTATTCTCGGTATATATGTTTCAACTTCCCGTTTACTCACGAGCAATCG
TTGTTGAGTCATCTTCGGTTTTTCCCTTGGGATGCTGATGTTGATAAGTTCAAGGCCTGGAGACAAGGCA
GGACCGGTTATCCGTTGGTGGATGCCGGAATGAGAGAGCTTTGGGCTACCGGATGGATGCATAACAGAAT
AAGAGTGATTGTTTCAAGCTTTGCTGTGAAGTTTCTTCTCCTTCCATGGAAATGGGGAATGAAGTATTTC
TGGGATACACTTTTGGATGCTGATTTGGAATGTGACATCCTTGGCTGGCAGTATATCTCTGGGAGTATCC
CCGATGGCCACGAGCTTGATCGCTTGGACAATCCCGCGTTACAAGGCGCCAAATATGACCCAGAAGGTGA
GTACATAAGGCAATGGCTTCCCGAGCTTGCGAGATTGCCAACTGAATGGATCCATCATCCATGGGACGCT
CCTTTAACCGTACTCAAAGCTTCTGGTGTGGAACTCGGAACAAACTATGCGAAACCCATTGTAGACATCG
ACACAGCTCGTGAGCTACTAGCTAAAGCTATTTCAAGAACCCGTGAAGCACAGATCATGATCGGAGCAGC
AGCCCGGGATCCACCGGTCGCCACCTAGCCTGCAGGCGGCCGCAACTCCCACCTGCAACATGCGTGACTG
ACTGAGGCCGCGACTCTAGAGTCGACCTGCAGGCATGCAAGCTTGATATCAAGCTTATCGATAATCAACC
TCTGGATTACAAAATTTGTGAAAGATTGACTGGTATTCTTAACTATGTTGCTCCTTTTACGCTATGTGGA
TACGCTGCTTTAATGCCTTTGTATCATGCTATTGCTTCCCGTATGGCTTTCATTTTCTCCTCCTTGTATA
AATCCTGGTTGCTGTCTCTTTATGAGGAGTTGTGGCCCGTTGTCAGGCAACGTGGCGTGGTGTGCACTGT
GTTTGCTGACGCAACCCCCACTGGTTGGGGCATTGCCACCACCTGTCAGCTCCTTTCCGGGACTTTCGCT
TTCCCCCTCCCTATTGCCACGGCGGAACTCATCGCCGCCTGCCTTGCCCGCTGCTGGACAGGGGCTCGGC
TGTTGGGCACTGACAATTCCGTGGTGTTGTCGGGGAAATCATCGTCCTTTCCTTGGCTGCTCGCCTGTGT
TGCCACCTGGATTCTGCGCGGGACGTCCTTCTGCTACGTCCCTTCGGCCCTCAATCCAGCGGACCTTCCT
TCCCGCGGCCTGCTGCCGGCTCTGCGGCCTCTTCCGCGTCTTCGCCTTCGCCCTCAGACGAGTCGGATCT
CCCTTTGGGCCGCCTCCCCGCATCGATACCGTCGACCTCGAGGGAATTAATTCGAGCTCGGTACCTTTAA
GACCAATGACTTACAAGGCAGCTGTAGATCTTAGCCACTTTTTAAAAGAAAAGGGGGGACTGGAAGGGCT
AATTCACTCCCAACGAAGACAAGATCTGCTTTTTGCTTGTACTGGGTCTCTCTGGTTAGACCAGATCTGA
GCCTGGGAGCTCTCTGGCTAACTAGGGAACCCACTGCTTAAGCCTCAATAAAGCTTGCCTTGAGTGCTTC
AAGTAGTGTGTGCCCGTCTGTTGTGTGACTCTGGTAACTAGAGATCCCTCAGACCCTTTTAGTCAGTGTG
GAAAATCTCTAGCAGCATCTAGAATTAATTCCGTGTATTCTATAGTGTCACCTAAATCGTATGTGTATGA
TACATAAGGTTATGTATTAATTGTAGCCGCGTTCTAACGACAATATGTACAAGCCTAATTGTGTAGCATC
TGGCTTACTGAAGCAGACCCTATCATCTCTCTCGTAAACTGCCGTCAGAGTCGGTTTGGTTGGACGAACC
TTCTGAGTTTCTGGTAACGCCGTCCCGCACCCGGAAATGGTCAGCGAACCAATCAGCAGGGTCATCGCTA
GCCAGATCCTCTACGCCGGACGCATCGTGGCCGGCATCACCGGCGCCACAGGTGCGGTTGCTGGCGCCTA
TATCGCCGACATCACCGATGGGGAAGATCGGGCTCGCCACTTCGGGCTCATGAGCGCTTGTTTCGGCGTG
GGTATGGTGGCAGGCCCCGTGGCCGGGGGACTGTTGGGCGCCATCTCCTTGCATGCACCATTCCTTGCGG
CGGCGGTGCTCAACGGCCTCAACCTACTACTGGGCTGCTTCCTAATGCAGGAGTCGCATAAGGGAGAGCG
TCGAATGGTGCACTCTCAGTACAATCTGCTCTGATGCCGCATAGTTAAGCCAGCCCCGACACCCGCCAAC
ACCCGCTGACGCGCCCTGACGGGCTTGTCTGCTCCCGGCATCCGCTTACAGACAAGCTGTGACCGTCTCC
GGGAGCTGCATGTGTCAGAGGTTTTCACCGTCATCACCGAAACGCGCGAGACGAAAGGGCCTCGTGATAC
GCCTATTTTTATAGGTTAATGTCATGATAATAATGGTTTCTTAGACGTCAGGTGGCACTTTTCGGGGAAA
TGTGCGCGGAACCCCTATTTGTTTATTTTTCTAAATACATTCAAATATGTATCCGCTCATGAGACAATAA
CCCTGATAAATGCTTCAATAATATTGAAAAAGGAAGAGTATGAGTATTCAACATTTCCGTGTCGCCCTTA
TTCCCTTTTTTGCGGCATTTTGCCTTCCTGTTTTTGCTCACCCAGAAACGCTGGTGAAAGTAAAAGATGC
TGAAGATCAGTTGGGTGCACGAGTGGGTTACATCGAACTGGATCTCAACAGCGGTAAGATCCTTGAGAGT
TTTCGCCCCGAAGAACGTTTTCCAATGATGAGCACTTTTAAAGTTCTGCTATGTGGCGCGGTATTATCCC
GTATTGACGCCGGGCAAGAGCAACTCGGTCGCCGCATACACTATTCTCAGAATGACTTGGTTGAGTACTC
ACCAGTCACAGAAAAGCATCTTACGGATGGCATGACAGTAAGAGAATTATGCAGTGCTGCCATAACCATG
AGTGATAACACTGCGGCCAACTTACTTCTGACAACGATCGGAGGACCGAAGGAGCTAACCGCTTTTTTGC
ACAACATGGGGGATCATGTAACTCGCCTTGATCGTTGGGAACCGGAGCTGAATGAAGCCATACCAAACGA
CGAGCGTGACACCACGATGCCTGTAGCAATGGCAACAACGTTGCGCAAACTATTAACTGGCGAACTACTT
ACTCTAGCTTCCCGGCAACAATTAATAGACTGGATGGAGGCGGATAAAGTTGCAGGACCACTTCTGCGCT
CGGCCCTTCCGGCTGGCTGGTTTATTGCTGATAAATCTGGAGCCGGTGAGCGTGGGTCTCGCGGTATCAT
TGCAGCACTGGGGCCAGATGGTAAGCCCTCCCGTATCGTAGTTATCTACACGACGGGGAGTCAGGCAACT
ATGGATGAACGAAATAGACAGATCGCTGAGATAGGTGCCTCACTGATTAAGCATTGGTAACTGTCAGACC
AAGTTTACTCATATATACTTTAGATTGATTTAAAACTTCATTTTTAATTTAAAAGGATCTAGGTGAAGAT
CCTTTTTGATAATCTCATGACCAAAATCCCTTAACGTGAGTTTTCGTTCCACTGAGCGTCAGACCCCGTA
GAAAAGATCAAAGGATCTTCTTGAGATCCTTTTTTTCTGCGCGTAATCTGCTGCTTGCAAACAAAAAAAC
CACCGCTACCAGCGGTGGTTTGTTTGCCGGATCAAGAGCTACCAACTCTTTTTCCGAAGGTAACTGGCTT
CAGCAGAGCGCAGATACCAAATACTGTTCTTCTAGTGTAGCCGTAGTTAGGCCACCACTTCAAGAACTCT
GTAGCACCGCCTACATACCTCGCTCTGCTAATCCTGTTACCAGTGGCTGCTGCCAGTGGCGATAAGTCGT
GTCTTACCGGGTTGGACTCAAGACGATAGTTACCGGATAAGGCGCAGCGGTCGGGCTGAACGGGGGGTTC
GTGCACACAGCCCAGCTTGGAGCGAACGACCTACACCGAACTGAGATACCTACAGCGTGAGCTATGAGAA
AGCGCCACGCTTCCCGAAGGGAGAAAGGCGGACAGGTATCCGGTAAGCGGCAGGGTCGGAACAGGAGAGC
GCACGAGGGAGCTTCCAGGGGGAAACGCCTGGTATCTTTATAGTCCTGTCGGGTTTCGCCACCTCTGACT
TGAGCGTCGATTTTTGTGATGCTCGTCAGGGGGGCGGAGCCTATGGAAAAACGCCAGCAACGCGGCCTTT
TTACGGTTCCTGGCCTTTTGCTGGCCTTTTGCTCACATGTTCTTTCCTGCGTTATCCCCTGATTCTGTGG
ATAACCGTATTACCGCCTTTGAGTGAGCTGATACCGCTCGCCGCAGCCGAACGACCGAGCGCAGCGAGTC
AGTGAGCGAGGAAGCGGAAGAGCGCCCAATACGCAAACCGCCTCTCCCCGCGCGTTGGCCGATTCATTAA
TGCAGCTGTGGAATGTGTGTCAGTTAGGGTGTGGAAAGTCCCCAGGCTCCCCAGCAGGCAGAAGTATGCA
AAGCATGCATCTCAATTAGTCAGCAACCAGGTGTGGAAAGTCCCCAGGCTCCCCAGCAGGCAGAAGTATG
CAAAGCATGCATCTCAATTAGTCAGCAACCATAGTCCCGCCCCTAACTCCGCCCATCCCGCCCCTAACTC
CGCCCAGTTCCGCCCATTCTCCGCCCCATGGCTGACTAATTTTTTTTATTTATGCAGAGGCCGAGGCCGC
CTCGGCCTCTGAGCTATTCCAGAAGTAGTGAGGAGGCTTTTTTGGAGGCCTAGGCTTTTGCAAAAAGCTT
GGACACAAGACAGGCTTGCGAGATATGTTTGAGAATACCACTTTATCCCGCGTCAGGGAGAGGCAGTGCG
TAAAAAGACGCGGACTCATGTGAAATACTGGTTTTTAGTGCGCCAGATCTCTATAATCTCGCGCAACCTA
TTTTCCCCTCGAACACTTTTTAAGCCGTAGATAAACAGGCTGGGACACTTCACATGAGCGAAAAATACAT
CGTCACCTGGGACATGTTGCAGATCCATGCACGTAAACTCGCAAGCCGACTGATGCCTTCTGAACAATGG
AAAGGCATTATTGCCGTAAGCCGTGGCGGTCTGTACCGGGTGCGTTACTGGCGCGTGAACTGGGTATTCG
TCATGTCGATACCGTTTGTATTTCCAGCTACGATCACGACAACCAGCGCGAGCTTAAAGTGCTGAAACGC
GCAGAAGGCGATGGCGAAGGCTTCATCGTTATTGATGACCTGGTGGATACCGGTGGTACTGCGGTTGCGA
TTCGTGAAATGTATCCAAAAGCGCACTTTGTCACCATCTTCGCAAAACCGGCTGGTCGTCCGCTGGTTGA
TGACTATGTTGTTGATATCCCGCAAGATACCTGGATTGAACAGCCGTGGGATATGGGCGTCGTATTCGTC
CCGCCAATCTCCGGTCGCTAATCTTTTCAACGCCTGGCACTGCCGGGCGTTGTTCTTTTTAACTTCAGGC
GGGTTACAATAGTTTCCAGTAAGTATTCTGGAGGCTGCATCCATGACACAGGCAAACCTGAGCGAAACCC
TGTTCAAACCCCGCTTTAAACATCCTGAAACCTCGACGCTAGTCCGCCGCTTTAATCACGGCGCACAACC
GCCTGTGCAGTCGGCCCTTGATGGTAAAACCATCCCTCACTGGTATCGCATGATTAACCGTCTGATGTGG
ATCTGGCGCGGCATTGACCCACGCGAAATCCTCGACGTCCAGGCACGTATTGTGATGAGCGATGCCGAAC
GTACCGACGATGATTTATACGATACGGTGATTGGCTACCGTGGCGGCAACTGGATTTATGAGTGGGCCCC
GGATCTTTGTGAAGGAACCTTACTTCTGTGGTGTGACATAATTGGACAAACTACCTACAGAGATTTAAAG
CTCTAAGGTAAATATAAAATTTTTAAGTGTATAATGTGTTAAACTACTGATTCTAATTGTTTGTGTATTT
TAGATTCCAACCTATGGAACTGATGAATGGGAGCAGTGGTGGAATGCCTTTAATGAGGAAAACCTGTTTT
GCTCAGAAGAAATGCCATCTAGTGATGATGAGGCTACTGCTGACTCTCAACATTCTACTCCTCCAAAAAA
GAAGAGAAAGGTAGAAGACCCCAAGGACTTTCCTTCAGAATTGCTAAGTTTTTTGAGTCATGCTGTGTTT
AGTAATAGAACTCTTGCTTGCTTTGCTATTTACACCACAAAGGAAAAAGCTGCACTGCTATACAAGAAAA
TTATGGAAAAATATTCTGTAACCTTTATAAGTAGGCATAACAGTTATAATCATAACATACTGTTTTTTCT
TACTCCACACAGGCATAGAGTGTCTGCTATTAATAACTATGCTCAAAAATTGTGTACCTTTAGCTTTTTA
ATTTGTAAAGGGGTTAATAAGGAATATTTGATGTATAGTGCCTTGACTAGAGATCATAATCAGCCATACC
ACATTTGTAGAGGTTTTACTTGCTTTAAAAAACCTCCCACACCTCCCCCTGAACCTGAAACATAAAATGA
ATGCAATTGTTGTTGTTAACTTGTTTATTGCAGCTTATAATGGTTACAAATAAAGCAATAGCATCACAAA
TTTCACAAATAAAGCATTTTTTTCACTGCATTCTAGTTGTGGTTTGTCCAAACTCATCAATGTATCTTAT
CATGTCTGGATCAACTGGATAACTCAAGCTAACCAAAATCATCCCAAACTTCCCACCCCATACCCTATTA
CCACTGCCAATTACCTGTGGTTTCATTTACTCTAAACCTGTGATTCCTCTGAATTATTTTCATTTTAAAG
AAATTGTATTTGTTAAATATGTACTACAAACTTAGTAGTTGGAAGGGCTAATTCACTCCCAAAGAAGACA
AGATATCCTTGATCTGTGGATCTACCACACACAAGGCTACTTCCCTGATTAGCAGAACTACACACCAGGG
CCAGGGGTCAGATATCCACTGACCTTTGGATGGTGCTACAAGCTAGTACCAGTTGAGCCAGATAAGGTAG
AAGAGGCCAATAAAGGAGAGAACACCAGCTTGTTACACCCTGTGAGCCTGCATGGGATGGATGACCCGGA
GAGAGAAGTGTTAGAGTGGAGGTTTGACAGCCGCCTAGCATTTCATCACGTGGCCCGAGAGCTGCATCCG
GAGTACTTCAAGAACTGCTGATATCGAGCTTGCTACAAGGGACTTTCCGCTGGGGACTTTCCAGGGAGGC
GTGGCCTGGGCGGGACTGGGGAGTGGCGAGCCCTCAGATCCTGCATATAAGCAGCTGCTTTTTGCCTGTA
CTGGGTCTCTCTGGTTAGACCAGATCTGAGCCTGGGAGCTCTCTGGCTAACTAGGGAACCCACTGCTTAA
GCCTCAATAAAGCTTGCCTTGAGTGCTTCAAGTAGTGTGTGCCCGTCTGTTGTGTGACTCTGGTAACTAG
AGATCCCTCAGACCCTTTTAGTCAGTGTGGAAAATCTCTAGCAGTGGCGCCCGAACAGGGACTTGAAAGC
GAAAGGGAAACCAGAGGAGCTCTCTCGACGCAGGACTCGGCTTGCTGAAGCGCGCACGGCAAGAGGCGAG
GGGCGGCGACTGGTGAGTACGCCAAAAATTTTGACTAGCGGAGGCTAGAAGGAGAGAGATGGGTGCGAGA
GCGTCAGTATTAAGCGGGGGAGAATTAGATCGCGATGGGAAAAAATTCGGTTAAGGCCAGGGGGAAAGAA
AAAATATAAATTAAAACATATAGTATGGGCAAGCAGGGAGCTAGAACGATTCGCAGTTAATCCTGGCCTG
TTAGAAACATCAGAAGGCTGTAGACAAATACTGGGACAGCTACAACCATCCCTTCAGACAGGATCAGAAG
AACTTAGATCATTATATAATACAGTAGCAACCCTCTATTGTGTGCATCAAAGGATAGAGATAAAAGACAC
CAAGGAAGCTTTAGACAAGATAGAGGAAGAGCAAAACAAAAGTAAGACCACCGCACAGCAAGCGGCCGGC
CGCTGATCTTCAGACCTGGAGGAGGAGATATGAGGGACAATTGGAGAAGTGAATTATATAAATATAAAGT
AGTAAAAATTGAACCATTAGGAGTAGCACCCACCAAGGCAAAGAGAAGAGTGGTGCAGAGAGAAAAAAGA
GCAGTGGGAATAGGAGCTTTGTTCCTTGGGTTCTTGGGAGCAGCAGGAAGCACTATGGGCGCAGCGTCAA
TGACGCTGACGGTACAGGCCAGACAATTATTGTCTGGTATAGTGCAGCAGCAGAACAATTTGCTGAGGGC
TATTGAGGCGCAACAGCATCTGTTGCAACTCACAGTCTGGGGCATCAAGCAGCTCCAGGCAAGAATCCTG
G
Features (pLannotate 1.2.2; 40 found; start..end, strand, type, name):
      3..512     +  CDS            env (fragment): ENV_HV1H2 - Experimental evidence at protein level: Swiss-Prot protein existence level 1. [Transmembrane protein gp41]: Acts as a class I viral fusion protein. Under the current model, the protein has at least 3 conformational states: pre-fusion native state, pre-hairpin intermediate state, and post-fusion hairpin state. During fusion of viral and target intracellular membranes, the coiled coil regions (heptad repeats) assume a trimer-of-hairpins structure, positioning the fusion peptide in close proximity to the C-terminal region of the ectodomain. The formation of this structure appears to d
    548..665     +  misc_feature   cPPT/CTS: central polypurine tract and central termination sequence of HIV-1
    702..734     -  misc_feature   MCS (fragment): pBluescript multiple cloning site
    818..1225    +  promoter       SFFV promoter: spleen focus-forming virus long terminal repeat (LTR) promoter
   1291..2022    +  CDS            TagRFP-T: TagRFP-T is a basic (constitutively fluorescent) red fluorescent protein published in 2008, derived from Entacmaea quadricolor. It has low acid sensitivity.
   2023..2054    +  misc_feature   MCS (fragment): multiple cloning site
   2098..2427    +  CDS            sspB (fragment): SSPB_HAEIN - Experimental evidence at protein level: Swiss-Prot protein existence level 1. Also stimulates degradation of the N-terminus of RseA (residues 1-108, alone or in complex with sigma-E) by ClpX-ClpP in a non-ssrA-mediated fashion. From Haemophilus influenzae (strain ATCC 51907 / DSM 11121 / KW20 / Rd).
   2452..4308    +  CDS            ZAP70: ZAP70_HUMAN - Also known as SRK. Experimental evidence at protein level: Swiss-Prot protein existence level 1. Tyrosine kinase that plays an essential role in regulation of the adaptive immune response. Regulates motility, adhesion and cytokine expression of mature T-cells, as well as thymocyte development. Contributes also to the development and activation of primary B- lymphocytes. When antigen presenting cells (APC) activate T-cell receptor (TCR), a serie of phosphorylations lead to the recruitment of ZAP70 to the doubly phosphorylated TCR component CD247/CD3Z through ITAM motif at the plas
   4375..5073    +  CDS            LAT (fragment): LAT_HUMAN - Experimental evidence at protein level: Swiss-Prot protein existence level 1. Required for TCR (T-cell antigen receptor)- and pre-TCR- mediated signaling, both in mature T-cells and during their development. Involved in FCGR3 (low affinity immunoglobulin gamma Fc region receptor III)-mediated signaling in natural killer cells and FCER1 (high affinity immunoglobulin epsilon receptor)-mediated signaling in mast cells. Couples activation of these receptors and their associated kinases with distal intracellular events such as mobilization of intracellular calcium stores, PKC activation
   5101..5418    +  CDS            miniSOG: miniSOG is a basic (constitutively fluorescent) cyan fluorescent protein published in 2011, derived from Arabidopsis thaliana. It requires the cofactor flavin for fluorescence.
   5557..6156    +  CDS            FUS (fragment): FUS_HUMAN - Also known as TLS. Experimental evidence at protein level: Swiss-Prot protein existence level 1. DNA/RNA-binding protein that plays a role in various cellular processes such as transcription regulation, RNA splicing, RNA transport, DNA repair and damage response (PubMed:27731383). Binds to nascent pre-mRNAs and acts as a molecular mediator between RNA polymerase II and U1 small nuclear ribonucleoprotein thereby coupling transcription and splicing (PubMed:26124092). Binds also its own pre- mRNA and autoregulates its expression; this autoregulation mechanism is mediated by non-sense-
   6208..7701    +  CDS            CRY2PHR: N-terminal photolyase homology region of Arabidopsis thaliana cryptochrome 2 binds to CIB1 upon exposure to blue light (Kennedy et al., 2010)
   7784..7814    +  misc_feature   MCS (fragment): pUC18/19 multiple cloning site
   7815..7833    +  misc_feature   MCS (fragment): pBluescript multiple cloning site
   7833..8421    +  misc_feature   WPRE: woodchuck hepatitis virus posttranscriptional regulatory element
   8422..8444    +  misc_feature   MCS (fragment): pBluescript multiple cloning site
   8461..8529    +  CDS            nef (fragment): NEF_HV1Z2 - Experimental evidence at protein level: Swiss-Prot protein existence level 1. Extracellular Nef protein targets CD4(+) T-lymphocytes for apoptosis by interacting with CXCR4 surface receptors. From Human immunodeficiency virus type 1 group M subtype D (isolate Z2/CDC-Z34) (HIV-1).
   8531..8764    +  LTR            3' LTR (ΔU3): self-inactivating 3' long terminal repeat (LTR) from HIV-1
   8789..8807    -  promoter       SP6 promoter: promoter for bacteriophage SP6 RNA polymerase
   9035..9314    +  CDS            TcR (fragment): tetracycline efflux protein; tet; confers resistance to tetracycline
   9315..9363    -  misc_feature   bom (fragment): basis of mobility region from pBR322
   9465..9500    -  CDS            rop (fragment): Rop protein, which maintains plasmids at low copy number; rop
   9595..9699    +  promoter       AmpR promoter: bla
   9700..10560   +  CDS            AmpR: β-lactamase; bla; confers resistance to ampicillin, carbenicillin, and related antibiotics
  10731..11319   +  rep_origin     ori: high-copy-number ColE1/pMB1/pBR322/pUC origin of replication
  11502..11558   +  CDS            lacI (fragment): lac repressor; lacI; The lac repressor binds to the lac operator to inhibit transcription in E. coli. This inhibition can be relieved by adding lactose or isopropyl-β-D-thiogalactopyranoside (IPTG).
  11565..11894   +  promoter       SV40 promoter: SV40 enhancer and early promoter
  12094..12213   +  CDS            gpt (fragment): XGPT_ECOLI - Also known as gpp, gxu. Experimental evidence at protein level: Swiss-Prot protein existence level 1. Purine salvage pathway enzyme that catalyzes the transfer of the ribosyl-5-phosphate group from 5-phospho-alpha-D-ribose 1- diphosphate (PRPP) to the N9 position of the 6-oxopurines guanine and xanthine to form the corresponding ribonucleotides GMP (guanosine 5'- monophosphate) and XMP (xanthosine 5'-monophosphate), with the release of PPi. To a lesser extent, also acts on hypoxanthine (PubMed:9100006, PubMed:3886014). Does not ribophosphorylate adenine (PubMed:3886014). From Esch
  12213..12548   +  CDS            gpt (fragment): XGPT_ECOLI - Also known as gpp, gxu. Experimental evidence at protein level: Swiss-Prot protein existence level 1. Purine salvage pathway enzyme that catalyzes the transfer of the ribosyl-5-phosphate group from 5-phospho-alpha-D-ribose 1- diphosphate (PRPP) to the N9 position of the 6-oxopurines guanine and xanthine to form the corresponding ribonucleotides GMP (guanosine 5'- monophosphate) and XMP (xanthosine 5'-monophosphate), with the release of PPi. To a lesser extent, also acts on hypoxanthine (PubMed:9100006, PubMed:3886014). Does not ribophosphorylate adenine (PubMed:3886014). From Esch
  12643..12948   +  CDS            frsA (fragment): FRSA_ECOLI - Also known as yafA. Experimental evidence at protein level: Swiss-Prot protein existence level 1. Catalyzes the hydrolysis of esters (PubMed:15808744). Displays esterase activity toward pNP-butyrate (PubMed:15808744). May stimulate mixed-acid fermentation by acting as a fermentation/respiration switch that down-regulates respiration and up- regulates fermentation rates (PubMed:15169777). From Escherichia coli (strain K12).
  12952..13026   +  CDS            small t antigen (fragment): SV40 (simian virus 40) small t antigen
  13028..13093   +  intron         small t intron: SV40 (simian virus 40) small t antigen intron
  13223..13243   +  CDS            SV40 NLS: nuclear localization signal of SV40 (simian virus 40) large T antigen
  13562..13645   +  CDS            large T antigen (fragment): large T antigen from SV40 (simian virus 40)
  13668..13802   +  polyA_signal   SV40 poly(A) signal: SV40 polyadenylation signal
  13969..14298   +  CDS            nef (fragment): NEF_HV1BR - Experimental evidence at protein level: Swiss-Prot protein existence level 1. Extracellular Nef protein targets CD4(+) T-lymphocytes for apoptosis by interacting with CXCR4 surface receptors (PubMed:14990729). From Human immunodeficiency virus type 1 group M subtype B (isolate BRU/LAI) (HIV-1).
  14346..14603   +  LTR            5' LTR (truncated): truncated 5' long terminal repeat (LTR) from HIV-1
  14650..14775   +  misc_feature   HIV-1 Ψ: packaging signal of human immunodeficiency virus type 1
  14759..15097   +  CDS            HIV-1 gag (fragment): gag protein from human immunodeficiency virus 1; gag
  15272..34      +  misc_feature   RRE (across the origin): The Rev response element (RRE) of HIV-1 allows for Rev-dependent mRNA export from the nucleus to the cytoplasm.
