[The description below was written by a language model from this plasmid's Addgene catalogue record and pLannotate feature annotations shown in this document.]
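Description:
pHR LAT/Zap70 iLID-Drop is a 15.5 kb lentiviral transfer plasmid for mammalian expression, built on the pHR backbone. It is propagated in E. coli through a high-copy ColE1/pUC-type origin and ampicillin resistance (AmpR). The lentiviral portion has a truncated HIV-1 5' LTR, the Ψ packaging signal with a gag fragment, the RRE for Rev-dependent RNA export, the cPPT/CTS element, and a self-inactivating ΔU3 3' LTR. The backbone also retains remnants of an older SV40 promoter–gpt cassette with SV40 small t intron and poly(A) sequences. No drug marker for mammalian cells is recorded; transduced cells are identified by TagRFP fluorescence.

The payload is driven by the SFFV promoter and followed by a WPRE to boost transcript expression. In order, the annotated coding segments are TagRFP-T, an SspB fragment and full-length human ZAP70, followed after a short unannotated gap by a human LAT fragment, a LOV-type domain, a FUS fragment and CRY2PHR. The annotation tool labels the LOV-type domain miniSOG, but given the construct name it most likely corresponds to the LOV2-derived iLID module. The gap between ZAP70 and LAT may hold a co-expression element that yields two separate proteins, but the record does not identify it. The design matches the stated purpose. Blue light would drive iLID–SspB binding to recruit red-labelled Zap70 to LAT. The light-sensitive CRY2PHR, combined with the FUS segment (presumably its low-complexity region), would drive "droplet"-style clustering of LAT. The construct is used for optogenetic control of LAT–Zap70 dimerization and LAT clustering, in studies of how clustering shapes feedback between this T cell kinase and its substrate.
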