Addgene plasmid #171038: pHR LAT/Zap70 iLID-Drop
Purpose: Light-induced LAT-Zap70 dimerization and LAT clustering. Zap70 is TagRFP-labeled.
Depositing lab: Jared Toettcher. Depositing organization: Princeton University. Publication: Positive feedback between the T cell kinase Zap70 and its substrate LAT acts as a clustering-dependent signaling switch. Dine E, Reed EH, Toettcher JE. Cell Rep. 2021 Jun 22;35(12):109280. doi: 10.1016/j.celrep.2021.109280. PubMed 34161759.
Backbone
  Vector backbone: pHR
  Vector type: Mammalian Expression, Lentiviral
  Selectable markers: TagRFP
Growth in bacteria
  Bacterial resistance: Ampicillin, 100 μg/mL
  Growth temperature: 37°C
  Growth strain: NEB Stable
  Copy number: Unknown
Gene/Insert
  Gene/Insert name: LAT
  Species: H. sapiens (human)
  Entrez Gene: LAT (a.k.a. IMD52, LAT1, pp36)
Terms and licenses: Academic/Nonprofit Terms; Industry Terms: Not Available to Industry
How to cite: pHR LAT/Zap70 iLID-Drop was a gift from Jared Toettcher (Addgene plasmid # 171038 ; http://n2t.net/addgene:171038 ; RRID:Addgene_171038)
